Addgene plasmid #87155: lenti-Cas9-VQR-Blast
Purpose: lentiviral expression of SpCas9-VQR (NGA PAM restricted)
Depositing lab: Daniel Bauer. Depositing organization: Boston Children's Hospital. Publication: Variant-aware saturating mutagenesis using multiple Cas9 nucleases identifies regulatory elements at trait-associated loci. Canver MC, Lessard S, Pinello L, Wu Y, Ilboudo Y, Stern EN, Needleman AJ, Galacteros F, Brugnara C, Kutlar A, McKenzie C, Reid M, Chen DD, Das PP, A Cole M, Zeng J, Kurita R, Nakamura Y, Yuan GC, Lettre G, Bauer DE, Orkin SH. Nat Genet. 2017 Feb 20. doi: 10.1038/ng.3793. PubMed 28218758.
Backbone
  Vector backbone: lentiCas9-Blast
  Total vector size (bp): 12860
  Vector type: Lentiviral
  Selectable markers: Blasticidin
Growth in bacteria
  Bacterial resistance: Ampicillin, 100 μg/mL
  Growth temperature: 37°C
  Growth strain: NEB Stable
  Copy number: Unknown
Gene/Insert
  Gene/Insert name: SpCas9-VQR(D1135V,R1335Q,T1337R)
  Species: S. pyogenes
  Insert size (bp): 4101
  Mutation: D1135V,R1335Q,T1337R
Terms and licenses: Academic/Nonprofit Terms; Industry Terms: Not Available to Industry
How to cite: lenti-Cas9-VQR-Blast was a gift from Daniel Bauer (Addgene plasmid # 87155 ; http://n2t.net/addgene:87155 ; RRID:Addgene_87155)
