[The description below was written by a language model from this plasmid's Addgene catalogue record and pLannotate feature annotations shown in this document.]
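Description:
lenti-Cas9-VQR-Blast is a 12,860 bp lentiviral transfer plasmid built on the lentiCas9-Blast backbone for stable expression of an engineered Streptococcus pyogenes Cas9 in mammalian cells. It is propagated in E. coli through a high-copy ColE1/pUC-type origin with ampicillin selection (AmpR under its own bla promoter). The backbone also carries an f1 origin and an SV40/EM7-driven bleomycin/Zeocin resistance cassette with an SV40 poly(A) signal, which lies outside the viral genome. The catalogue lists blasticidin as the selectable marker for transduced cells.

The packaged region is organised in the usual HIV-1-derived format. A CMV enhancer/promoter fused to a truncated 5' LTR drives genomic RNA production in packaging cells. It is followed by the Ψ packaging signal with a partial gag sequence, the RRE for Rev-dependent nuclear export, and the cPPT/CTS. An EF-1α core promoter then drives the roughly 4.1 kb Cas9 open reading frame, which the annotation tool splits into overlapping N- and C-terminal Cas9 matches. This Cas9 carries the D1135V, R1335Q and T1337R substitutions that define the VQR variant and shift its PAM preference to NGA. The blasticidin S deaminase gene lies just downstream with no annotated promoter of its own, which suggests co-expression with Cas9, although the linking element is not annotated in the feature table. A WPRE enhances transcript expression, and the cassette ends in a truncated 3' LTR followed by a bGH poly(A) signal.

The construct is used to make blasticidin-selected cell lines expressing Cas9-VQR. A separately delivered guide RNA is needed, since no guide cassette is annotated here. The associated work used multiple Cas9 nucleases to extend target-site coverage in saturating mutagenesis of regulatory elements.
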