Features (pLannotate 1.2.2; 33 found; start..end, strand, type, name):
     31..83      -  misc_feature   bom (fragment): basis of mobility region from pBR322
    238..617     +  enhancer       CMV enhancer: human cytomegalovirus immediate early enhancer
    618..817     +  promoter       CMV promoter: human cytomegalovirus (CMV) immediate early promoter
    835..1015    +  LTR            5' LTR (truncated): truncated 5' long terminal repeat (LTR) from HIV-1
   1062..1187    +  misc_feature   HIV-1 Ψ: packaging signal of human immunodeficiency virus type 1
   1171..1534    +  CDS            HIV-1 gag (fragment): gag protein from human immunodeficiency virus 1; gag
   1680..1913    +  misc_feature   RRE: The Rev response element (RRE) of HIV-1 allows for Rev-dependent mRNA export from the nucleus to the cytoplasm.
   2290..2390    +  CDS            Rev (fragment): human immunodeficiency virus 1 (HIV-1) Rev protein; rev; enhances nuclear export of unspliced and incompletely spliced viral mRNAs
   2440..2557    +  misc_feature   cPPT/CTS: central polypurine tract and central termination sequence of HIV-1
   2607..2625    +  CDS            small t antigen (fragment): SV40 (simian virus 40) small t antigen
   2651..2862    +  promoter       EF-1α core promoter: core promoter for human elongation factor EF-1α
   2887..4605    +  CDS            Cas9(N): N-terminal portion of Streptococcus pyogenes Cas9 (Zetsche et al., 2015)
   4492..6990    +  CDS            Cas9(C): C-terminal portion of Streptococcus pyogenes Cas9 (Zetsche et al., 2015)
   7129..7527    +  CDS            BSD: blasticidin S deaminase; Aspergillus terreus BSD; confers resistance to blasticidin
   7528..7552    +  misc_feature   MCS (fragment): pBluescript multiple cloning site
   7552..8140    +  misc_feature   WPRE: woodchuck hepatitis virus posttranscriptional regulatory element
   8077..8658    +  CDS            nef (fragment): NEF_HV1H2 - Experimental evidence at protein level: Swiss-Prot protein existence level 1. Extracellular Nef protein targets CD4(+) T-lymphocytes for apoptosis by interacting with CXCR4 surface receptors. From Human immunodeficiency virus type 1 group M subtype B (isolate HXB2) (HIV-1).
   8665..8845    +  LTR            5' LTR (truncated): truncated 5' long terminal repeat (LTR) from HIV-1
   8877..9101    +  polyA_signal   bGH poly(A) signal: bovine growth hormone polyadenylation signal
   9105..9126    +  promoter       SV40 promoter (fragment): SV40 enhancer and early promoter
   9147..9575    +  rep_origin     f1 ori (sequence partly withheld): f1 bacteriophage origin of replication; arrow indicates direction of (+) strand synthesis
   9589..9918    +  promoter       SV40 promoter: SV40 enhancer and early promoter
   9966..10013   +  promoter       EM7 promoter: synthetic bacterial promoter&nbsp
  10032..10406   +  CDS            BleoR: antibiotic-binding protein; Sh ble from Streptoalloteichus hindustanus; confers resistance to bleomycin, phleomycin, and Zeocin™
  10416..10541   +  CDS            ble (fragment): BLE_KLEPN - Experimental evidence at protein level: Swiss-Prot protein existence level 1. Binding protein with a strong affinity to the bleomycin family of antibiotics. Binds to CL990; an antimitotic-antibiotic compound. From Klebsiella pneumoniae.
  10536..10657   +  polyA_signal   SV40 poly(A) signal: SV40 polyadenylation signal
  10728..10750   -  protein_bind   lac operator (fragment): The lac repressor binds to the lac operator to inhibit transcription in E. coli. This inhibition can be relieved by adding lactose or isopropyl-β-D-thiogalactopyranoside (IPTG). lac repressor encoded by lacI
  10754..10784   -  promoter       lac promoter: promoter for the E. coli lac operon
  10799..10820   -  protein_bind   CAP binding site: CAP binding activates transcription in the presence of cAMP. E. coli catabolite activator protein
  10833..10925   -  CDS            lacI (fragment): lac repressor; lacI; The lac repressor binds to the lac operator to inhibit transcription in E. coli. This inhibition can be relieved by adding lactose or isopropyl-β-D-thiogalactopyranoside (IPTG).
  11108..11696   -  rep_origin     ori: high-copy-number ColE1/pMB1/pBR322/pUC origin of replication
  11867..12727   -  CDS            AmpR: β-lactamase; bla; confers resistance to ampicillin, carbenicillin, and related antibiotics
  12728..12832   -  promoter       AmpR promoter: bla
>Addgene plasmid #87155 | lenti-Cas9-VQR-Blast | addgene full sequence | sequence record 173224 | Addgene NGS Result
GTCGACGGATCGGGAGATCTCCCGATCCCCTATGGTGCACTCTCAGTACAATCTGCTCTGATGCCGCATA
GTTAAGCCAGTATCTGCTCCCTGCTTGTGTGTTGGAGGTCGCTGAGTAGTGCGCGAGCAAAATTTAAGCT
ACAACAAGGCAAGGCTTGACCGACAATTGCATGAAGAATCTGCTTAGGGTTAGGCGTTTTGCGCTGCTTC
GCGATGTACGGGCCAGATATACGCGTTGACATTGATTATTGACTAGTTATTAATAGTAATCAATTACGGG
GTCATTAGTTCATAGCCCATATATGGAGTTCCGCGTTACATAACTTACGGTAAATGGCCCGCCTGGCTGA
CCGCCCAACGACCCCCGCCCATTGACGTCAATAATGACGTATGTTCCCATAGTAACGCCAATAGGGACTT
TCCATTGACGTCAATGGGTGGAGTATTTACGGTAAACTGCCCACTTGGCAGTACATCAAGTGTATCATAT
GCCAAGTACGCCCCCTATTGACGTCAATGACGGTAAATGGCCCGCCTGGCATTATGCCCAGTACATGACC
TTATGGGACTTTCCTACTTGGCAGTACATCTACGTATTAGTCATCGCTATTACCATGGTGATGCGGTTTT
GGCAGTACATCAATGGGCGTGGATAGCGGTTTGACTCACGGGGATTTCCAAGTCTCCACCCCATTGACGT
CAATGGGAGTTTGTTTTGGCACCAAAATCAACGGGACTTTCCAAAATGTCGTAACAACTCCGCCCCATTG
ACGCAAATGGGCGGTAGGCGTGTACGGTGGGAGGTCTATATAAGCAGCGCGTTTTGCCTGTACTGGGTCT
CTCTGGTTAGACCAGATCTGAGCCTGGGAGCTCTCTGGCTAACTAGGGAACCCACTGCTTAAGCCTCAAT
AAAGCTTGCCTTGAGTGCTTCAAGTAGTGTGTGCCCGTCTGTTGTGTGACTCTGGTAACTAGAGATCCCT
CAGACCCTTTTAGTCAGTGTGGAAAATCTCTAGCAGTGGCGCCCGAACAGGGACTTGAAAGCGAAAGGGA
AACCAGAGGAGCTCTCTCGACGCAGGACTCGGCTTGCTGAAGCGCGCACGGCAAGAGGCGAGGGGCGGCG
ACTGGTGAGTACGCCAAAAATTTTGACTAGCGGAGGCTAGAAGGAGAGAGATGGGTGCGAGAGCGTCAGT
ATTAAGCGGGGGAGAATTAGATCGCGATGGGAAAAAATTCGGTTAAGGCCAGGGGGAAAGAAAAAATATA
AATTAAAACATATAGTATGGGCAAGCAGGGAGCTAGAACGATTCGCAGTTAATCCTGGCCTGTTAGAAAC
ATCAGAAGGCTGTAGACAAATACTGGGACAGCTACAACCATCCCTTCAGACAGGATCAGAAGAACTTAGA
TCATTATATAATACAGTAGCAACCCTCTATTGTGTGCATCAAAGGATAGAGATAAAAGACACCAAGGAAG
CTTTAGACAAGATAGAGGAAGAGCAAAACAAAAGTAAGACCACCGCACAGCAAGCGGCCGCTGATCTTCA
GACCTGGAGGAGGAGATATGAGGGACAATTGGAGAAGTGAATTATATAAATATAAAGTAGTAAAAATTGA
ACCATTAGGAGTAGCACCCACCAAGGCAAAGAGAAGAGTGGTGCAGAGAGAAAAAAGAGCAGTGGGAATA
GGAGCTTTGTTCCTTGGGTTCTTGGGAGCAGCAGGAAGCACTATGGGCGCAGCGTCAATGACGCTGACGG
TACAGGCCAGACAATTATTGTCTGGTATAGTGCAGCAGCAGAACAATTTGCTGAGGGCTATTGAGGCGCA
ACAGCATCTGTTGCAACTCACAGTCTGGGGCATCAAGCAGCTCCAGGCAAGAATCCTGGCTGTGGAAAGA
TACCTAAAGGATCAACAGCTCCTGGGGATTTGGGGTTGCTCTGGAAAACTCATTTGCACCACTGCTGTGC
CTTGGAATGCTAGTTGGAGTAATAAATCTCTGGAACAGATTTGGAATCACACGACCTGGATGGAGTGGGA
CAGAGAAATTAACAATTACACAAGCTTAATACACTCCTTAATTGAAGAATCGCAAAACCAGCAAGAAAAG
AATGAACAAGAATTATTGGAATTAGATAAATGGGCAAGTTTGTGGAATTGGTTTAACATAACAAATTGGC
TGTGGTATATAAAATTATTCATAATGATAGTAGGAGGCTTGGTAGGTTTAAGAATAGTTTTTGCTGTACT
TTCTATAGTGAATAGAGTTAGGCAGGGATATTCACCATTATCGTTTCAGACCCACCTCCCAACCCCGAGG
GGACCCGACAGGCCCGAAGGAATAGAAGAAGAAGGTGGAGAGAGAGACAGAGACAGATCCATTCGATTAG
TGAACGGATCGGCACTGCGTGCGCCAATTCTGCAGACAAATGGCAGTATTCATCCACAATTTTAAAAGAA
AAGGGGGGATTGGGGGGTACAGTGCAGGGGAAAGAATAGTAGACATAATAGCAACAGACATACAAACTAA
AGAATTACAAAAACAAATTACAAAAATTCAAAATTTTCGGGTTTATTACAGGGACAGCAGAGATCCAGTT
TGGTTAATTAAGCTAGCTAGGTCTTGAAAGGAGTGGGAATTGGCTCCGGTGCCCGTCAGTGGGCAGAGCG
CACATCGCCCACAGTCCCCGAGAAGTTGGGGGGAGGGGTCGGCAATTGATCCGGTGCCTAGAGAAGGTGG
CGCGGGGTAAACTGGGAAAGTGATGTCGTGTACTGGCTCCGCCTTTTTCCCGAGGGTGGGGGAGAACCGT
ATATAAGTGCAGTAGTCGCCGTGAACGTTCTTTTTCGCAACGGGTTTGCCGCCAGAACACAGGACCGGTT
CTAGAGCGCTGCCACCATGGACAAGAAGTACAGCATCGGCCTGGACATCGGCACCAACTCTGTGGGCTGG
GCCGTGATCACCGACGAGTACAAGGTGCCCAGCAAGAAATTCAAGGTGCTGGGCAACACCGACCGGCACA
GCATCAAGAAGAACCTGATCGGAGCCCTGCTGTTCGACAGCGGCGAAACAGCCGAGGCCACCCGGCTGAA
GAGAACCGCCAGAAGAAGATACACCAGACGGAAGAACCGGATCTGCTATCTGCAAGAGATCTTCAGCAAC
GAGATGGCCAAGGTGGACGACAGCTTCTTCCACAGACTGGAAGAGTCCTTCCTGGTGGAAGAGGATAAGA
AGCACGAGCGGCACCCCATCTTCGGCAACATCGTGGACGAGGTGGCCTACCACGAGAAGTACCCCACCAT
CTACCACCTGAGAAAGAAACTGGTGGACAGCACCGACAAGGCCGACCTGCGGCTGATCTATCTGGCCCTG
GCCCACATGATCAAGTTCCGGGGCCACTTCCTGATCGAGGGCGACCTGAACCCCGACAACAGCGACGTGG
ACAAGCTGTTCATCCAGCTGGTGCAGACCTACAACCAGCTGTTCGAGGAAAACCCCATCAACGCCAGCGG
CGTGGACGCCAAGGCCATCCTGTCTGCCAGACTGAGCAAGAGCAGACGGCTGGAAAATCTGATCGCCCAG
CTGCCCGGCGAGAAGAAGAATGGCCTGTTCGGAAACCTGATTGCCCTGAGCCTGGGCCTGACCCCCAACT
TCAAGAGCAACTTCGACCTGGCCGAGGATGCCAAACTGCAGCTGAGCAAGGACACCTACGACGACGACCT
GGACAACCTGCTGGCCCAGATCGGCGACCAGTACGCCGACCTGTTTCTGGCCGCCAAGAACCTGTCCGAC
GCCATCCTGCTGAGCGACATCCTGAGAGTGAACACCGAGATCACCAAGGCCCCCCTGAGCGCCTCTATGA
TCAAGAGATACGACGAGCACCACCAGGACCTGACCCTGCTGAAAGCTCTCGTGCGGCAGCAGCTGCCTGA
GAAGTACAAAGAGATTTTCTTCGACCAGAGCAAGAACGGCTACGCCGGCTACATTGACGGCGGAGCCAGC
CAGGAAGAGTTCTACAAGTTCATCAAGCCCATCCTGGAAAAGATGGACGGCACCGAGGAACTGCTCGTGA
AGCTGAACAGAGAGGACCTGCTGCGGAAGCAGCGGACCTTCGACAACGGCAGCATCCCCCACCAGATCCA
CCTGGGAGAGCTGCACGCCATTCTGCGGCGGCAGGAAGATTTTTACCCATTCCTGAAGGACAACCGGGAA
AAGATCGAGAAGATCCTGACCTTCCGCATCCCCTACTACGTGGGCCCTCTGGCCAGGGGAAACAGCAGAT
TCGCCTGGATGACCAGAAAGAGCGAGGAAACCATCACCCCCTGGAACTTCGAGGAAGTGGTGGACAAGGG
CGCTTCCGCCCAGAGCTTCATCGAGCGGATGACCAACTTCGATAAGAACCTGCCCAACGAGAAGGTGCTG
CCCAAGCACAGCCTGCTGTACGAGTACTTCACCGTGTATAACGAGCTGACCAAAGTGAAATACGTGACCG
AGGGAATGAGAAAGCCCGCCTTCCTGAGCGGCGAGCAGAAAAAGGCCATCGTGGACCTGCTGTTCAAGAC
CAACCGGAAAGTGACCGTGAAGCAGCTGAAAGAGGACTACTTCAAGAAAATCGAGTGCTTCGACTCCGTG
GAAATCTCCGGCGTGGAAGATCGGTTCAACGCCTCCCTGGGCACATACCACGATCTGCTGAAAATTATCA
AGGACAAGGACTTCCTGGACAATGAGGAAAACGAGGACATTCTGGAAGATATCGTGCTGACCCTGACACT
GTTTGAGGACAGAGAGATGATCGAGGAACGGCTGAAAACCTATGCCCACCTGTTCGACGACAAAGTGATG
AAGCAGCTGAAGCGGCGGAGATACACCGGCTGGGGCAGGCTGAGCCGGAAGCTGATCAACGGCATCCGGG
ACAAGCAGTCCGGCAAGACAATCCTGGATTTCCTGAAGTCCGACGGCTTCGCCAACAGAAACTTCATGCA
GCTGATCCACGACGACAGCCTGACCTTTAAAGAGGACATCCAGAAAGCCCAGGTGTCCGGCCAGGGCGAT
AGCCTGCACGAGCACATTGCCAATCTGGCCGGCAGCCCCGCCATTAAGAAGGGCATCCTGCAGACAGTGA
AGGTGGTGGACGAGCTCGTGAAAGTGATGGGCCGGCACAAGCCCGAGAACATCGTGATCGAAATGGCCAG
AGAGAACCAGACCACCCAGAAGGGACAGAAGAACAGCCGCGAGAGAATGAAGCGGATCGAAGAGGGCATC
AAAGAGCTGGGCAGCCAGATCCTGAAAGAACACCCCGTGGAAAACACCCAGCTGCAGAACGAGAAGCTGT
ACCTGTACTACCTGCAGAATGGGCGGGATATGTACGTGGACCAGGAACTGGACATCAACCGGCTGTCCGA
CTACGATGTGGACCATATCGTGCCTCAGAGCTTTCTGAAGGACGACTCCATCGACAACAAGGTGCTGACC
AGAAGCGACAAGAACCGGGGCAAGAGCGACAACGTGCCCTCCGAAGAGGTCGTGAAGAAGATGAAGAACT
ACTGGCGGCAGCTGCTGAACGCCAAGCTGATTACCCAGAGAAAGTTCGACAATCTGACCAAGGCCGAGAG
AGGCGGCCTGAGCGAACTGGATAAGGCCGGCTTCATCAAGAGACAGCTGGTGGAAACCCGGCAGATCACA
AAGCACGTGGCACAGATCCTGGACTCCCGGATGAACACTAAGTACGACGAGAATGACAAGCTGATCCGGG
AAGTGAAAGTGATCACCCTGAAGTCCAAGCTGGTGTCCGATTTCCGGAAGGATTTCCAGTTTTACAAAGT
GCGCGAGATCAACAACTACCACCACGCCCACGACGCCTACCTGAACGCCGTCGTGGGAACCGCCCTGATC
AAAAAGTACCCTAAGCTGGAAAGCGAGTTCGTGTACGGCGACTACAAGGTGTACGACGTGCGGAAGATGA
TCGCCAAGAGCGAGCAGGAAATCGGCAAGGCTACCGCCAAGTACTTCTTCTACAGCAACATCATGAACTT
TTTCAAGACCGAGATTACCCTGGCCAACGGCGAGATCCGGAAGCGGCCTCTGATCGAGACAAACGGCGAA
ACCGGGGAGATCGTGTGGGATAAGGGCCGGGATTTTGCCACCGTGCGGAAAGTGCTGAGCATGCCCCAAG
TGAATATCGTGAAAAAGACCGAGGTGCAGACAGGCGGCTTCAGCAAAGAGTCTATCCTGCCCAAGAGGAA
CAGCGATAAGCTGATCGCCAGAAAGAAGGACTGGGACCCTAAGAAGTACGGCGGCTTCGTGAGCCCCACC
GTGGCCTATTCTGTGCTGGTGGTGGCCAAAGTGGAAAAGGGCAAGTCCAAGAAACTGAAGAGTGTGAAAG
AGCTGCTGGGGATCACCATCATGGAAAGAAGCAGCTTCGAGAAGAATCCCATCGACTTTCTGGAAGCCAA
GGGCTACAAAGAAGTGAAAAAGGACCTGATCATCAAGCTGCCTAAGTACTCCCTGTTCGAGCTGGAAAAC
GGCCGGAAGAGAATGCTGGCCTCTGCCGGCGAACTGCAGAAGGGAAACGAACTGGCCCTGCCCTCCAAAT
ATGTGAACTTCCTGTACCTGGCCAGCCACTATGAGAAGCTGAAGGGCTCCCCCGAGGATAATGAGCAGAA
ACAGCTGTTTGTGGAACAGCACAAGCACTACCTGGACGAGATCATCGAGCAGATCAGCGAGTTCTCCAAG
AGAGTGATCCTGGCCGACGCTAATCTGGACAAAGTGCTGTCCGCCTACAACAAGCACCGGGATAAGCCCA
TCAGAGAGCAGGCCGAGAATATCATCCACCTGTTTACCCTGACCAATCTGGGAGCCCCTGCCGCCTTCAA
GTACTTTGACACCACCATCGACCGGAAGCAGTACAGAAGCACCAAAGAGGTGCTGGACGCCACCCTGATC
CACCAGAGCATCACCGGCCTGTACGAGACACGGATCGACCTGTCTCAGCTGGGAGGCGACAAGCGACCTG
CCGCCACAAAGAAGGCTGGACAGGCTAAGAAGAAGAAAGATTACAAAGACGATGACGATAAGGGATCCGG
CGCAACAAACTTCTCTCTGCTGAAACAAGCCGGAGATGTCGAAGAGAATCCTGGACCGATGGCCAAGCCT
TTGTCTCAAGAAGAATCCACCCTCATTGAAAGAGCAACGGCTACAATCAACAGCATCCCCATCTCTGAAG
ACTACAGCGTCGCCAGCGCAGCTCTCTCTAGCGACGGCCGCATCTTCACTGGTGTCAATGTATATCATTT
TACTGGGGGACCTTGTGCAGAACTCGTGGTGCTGGGCACTGCTGCTGCTGCGGCAGCTGGCAACCTGACT
TGTATCGTCGCGATCGGAAATGAGAACAGGGGCATCTTGAGCCCCTGCGGACGGTGCCGACAGGTGCTTC
TCGATCTGCATCCTGGGATCAAAGCCATAGTGAAGGACAGTGATGGACAGCCGACGGCAGTTGGGATTCG
TGAATTGCTGCCCTCTGGTTATGTGTGGGAGGGCTAAGAATTCGATATCAAGCTTATCGATAATCAACCT
CTGGATTACAAAATTTGTGAAAGATTGACTGGTATTCTTAACTATGTTGCTCCTTTTACGCTATGTGGAT
ACGCTGCTTTAATGCCTTTGTATCATGCTATTGCTTCCCGTATGGCTTTCATTTTCTCCTCCTTGTATAA
ATCCTGGTTGCTGTCTCTTTATGAGGAGTTGTGGCCCGTTGTCAGGCAACGTGGCGTGGTGTGCACTGTG
TTTGCTGACGCAACCCCCACTGGTTGGGGCATTGCCACCACCTGTCAGCTCCTTTCCGGGACTTTCGCTT
TCCCCCTCCCTATTGCCACGGCGGAACTCATCGCCGCCTGCCTTGCCCGCTGCTGGACAGGGGCTCGGCT
GTTGGGCACTGACAATTCCGTGGTGTTGTCGGGGAAATCATCGTCCTTTCCTTGGCTGCTCGCCTGTGTT
GCCACCTGGATTCTGCGCGGGACGTCCTTCTGCTACGTCCCTTCGGCCCTCAATCCAGCGGACCTTCCTT
CCCGCGGCCTGCTGCCGGCTCTGCGGCCTCTTCCGCGTCTTCGCCTTCGCCCTCAGACGAGTCGGATCTC
CCTTTGGGCCGCCTCCCCGCATCGATACCGTCGACCTCGAGACCTAGAAAAACATGGAGCAATCACAAGT
AGCAATACAGCAGCTACCAATGCTGATTGTGCCTGGCTAGAAGCACAAGAGGAGGAGGAGGTGGGTTTTC
CAGTCACACCTCAGGTACCTTTAAGACCAATGACTTACAAGGCAGCTGTAGATCTTAGCCACTTTTTAAA
AGAAAAGGGGGGACTGGAAGGGCTAATTCACTCCCAACGAAGACAAGATATCCTTGATCTGTGGATCTAC
CACACACAAGGCTACTTCCCTGATTGGCAGAACTACACACCAGGGCCAGGGATCAGATATCCACTGACCT
TTGGATGGTGCTACAAGCTAGTACCAGTTGAGCAAGAGAAGGTAGAAGAAGCCAATGAAGGAGAGAACAC
CCGCTTGTTACACCCTGTGAGCCTGCATGGGATGGATGACCCGGAGAGAGAAGTATTAGAGTGGAGGTTT
GACAGCCGCCTAGCATTTCATCACATGGCCCGAGAGCTGCATCCGGACTGTACTGGGTCTCTCTGGTTAG
ACCAGATCTGAGCCTGGGAGCTCTCTGGCTAACTAGGGAACCCACTGCTTAAGCCTCAATAAAGCTTGCC
TTGAGTGCTTCAAGTAGTGTGTGCCCGTCTGTTGTGTGACTCTGGTAACTAGAGATCCCTCAGACCCTTT
TAGTCAGTGTGGAAAATCTCTAGCAGGGCCCGTTTAAACCCGCTGATCAGCCTCGACTGTGCCTTCTAGT
TGCCAGCCATCTGTTGTTTGCCCCTCCCCCGTGCCTTCCTTGACCCTGGAAGGTGCCACTCCCACTGTCC
TTTCCTAATAAAATGAGGAAATTGCATCGCATTGTCTGAGTAGGTGTCATTCTATTCTGGGGGGTGGGGT
GGGGCAGGACAGCAAGGGGGAGGATTGGGAAGACAATAGCAGGCATGCTGGGGATGCGGTGGGCTCTATG
GCTTCTGAGGCGGAAAGAACCAGCTGGGGCTCTAGGGGGTATCCCC
[124 nt withheld, positions 9147-9270]
C
[91 nt withheld, positions 9272-9362]
A
[49 nt withheld, positions 9364-9412]
CCTTTGACGTTGGAGTCCACGTTCTTT
[37 nt withheld, positions 9440-9476]
ACCCTATCTCGGTCTATTCTTTTGATTTATAAGGGATTTTGCCGATTTCGGCCTATTGGTTAAAAAATGA
GCTGATTTAACAAAAATTTAACGCGAATTAATTCTGTGGAATGTGTGTCAGTTAGGGTGTGGAAAGTCCC
CAGGCTCCCCAGCAGGCAGAAGTATGCAAAGCATGCATCTCAATTAGTCAGCAACCAGGTGTGGAAAGTC
CCCAGGCTCCCCAGCAGGCAGAAGTATGCAAAGCATGCATCTCAATTAGTCAGCAACCATAGTCCCGCCC
CTAACTCCGCCCATCCCGCCCCTAACTCCGCCCAGTTCCGCCCATTCTCCGCCCCATGGCTGACTAATTT
TTTTTATTTATGCAGAGGCCGAGGCCGCCTCTGCCTCTGAGCTATTCCAGAAGTAGTGAGGAGGCTTTTT
TGGAGGCCTAGGCTTTTGCAAAAAGCTCCCGGGAGCTTGTATATCCATTTTCGGATCTGATCAGCACGTG
TTGACAATTAATCATCGGCATAGTATATCGGCATAGTATAATACGACAAGGTGAGGAACTAAACCATGGC
CAAGTTGACCAGTGCCGTTCCGGTGCTCACCGCGCGCGACGTCGCCGGAGCGGTCGAGTTCTGGACCGAC
CGGCTCGGGTTCTCCCGGGACTTCGTGGAGGACGACTTCGCCGGTGTGGTCCGGGACGACGTGACCCTGT
TCATCAGCGCGGTCCAGGACCAGGTGGTGCCGGACAACACCCTGGCCTGGGTGTGGGTGCGCGGCCTGGA
CGAGCTGTACGCCGAGTGGTCGGAGGTCGTGTCCACGAACTTCCGGGACGCCTCCGGGCCGGCCATGACC
GAGATCGGCGAGCAGCCGTGGGGGCGGGAGTTCGCCCTGCGCGACCCGGCCGGCAACTGCGTGCACTTCG
TGGCCGAGGAGCAGGACTGACACGTGCTACGAGATTTCGATTCCACCGCCGCCTTCTATGAAAGGTTGGG
CTTCGGAATCGTTTTCCGGGACGCCGGCTGGATGATCCTCCAGCGCGGGGATCTCATGCTGGAGTTCTTC
GCCCACCCCAACTTGTTTATTGCAGCTTATAATGGTTACAAATAAAGCAATAGCATCACAAATTTCACAA
ATAAAGCATTTTTTTCACTGCATTCTAGTTGTGGTTTGTCCAAACTCATCAATGTATCTTATCATGTCTG
TATACCGTCGACCTCTAGCTAGAGCTTGGCGTAATCATGGTCATAGCTGTTTCCTGTGTGAAATTGTTAT
CCGCTCACAATTCCACACAACATACGAGCCGGAAGCATAAAGTGTAAAGCCTGGGGTGCCTAATGAGTGA
GCTAACTCACATTAATTGCGTTGCGCTCACTGCCCGCTTTCCAGTCGGGAAACCTGTCGTGCCAGCTGCA
TTAATGAATCGGCCAACGCGCGGGGAGAGGCGGTTTGCGTATTGGGCGCTCTTCCGCTTCCTCGCTCACT
GACTCGCTGCGCTCGGTCGTTCGGCTGCGGCGAGCGGTATCAGCTCACTCAAAGGCGGTAATACGGTTAT
CCACAGAATCAGGGGATAACGCAGGAAAGAACATGTGAGCAAAAGGCCAGCAAAAGGCCAGGAACCGTAA
AAAGGCCGCGTTGCTGGCGTTTTTCCATAGGCTCCGCCCCCCTGACGAGCATCACAAAAATCGACGCTCA
AGTCAGAGGTGGCGAAACCCGACAGGACTATAAAGATACCAGGCGTTTCCCCCTGGAAGCTCCCTCGTGC
GCTCTCCTGTTCCGACCCTGCCGCTTACCGGATACCTGTCCGCCTTTCTCCCTTCGGGAAGCGTGGCGCT
TTCTCATAGCTCACGCTGTAGGTATCTCAGTTCGGTGTAGGTCGTTCGCTCCAAGCTGGGCTGTGTGCAC
GAACCCCCCGTTCAGCCCGACCGCTGCGCCTTATCCGGTAACTATCGTCTTGAGTCCAACCCGGTAAGAC
ACGACTTATCGCCACTGGCAGCAGCCACTGGTAACAGGATTAGCAGAGCGAGGTATGTAGGCGGTGCTAC
AGAGTTCTTGAAGTGGTGGCCTAACTACGGCTACACTAGAAGAACAGTATTTGGTATCTGCGCTCTGCTG
AAGCCAGTTACCTTCGGAAAAAGAGTTGGTAGCTCTTGATCCGGCAAACAAACCACCGCTGGTAGCGGTG
GTTTTTTTGTTTGCAAGCAGCAGATTACGCGCAGAAAAAAAGGATCTCAAGAAGATCCTTTGATCTTTTC
TACGGGGTCTGACGCTCAGTGGAACGAAAACTCACGTTAAGGGATTTTGGTCATGAGATTATCAAAAAGG
ATCTTCACCTAGATCCTTTTAAATTAAAAATGAAGTTTTAAATCAATCTAAAGTATATATGAGTAAACTT
GGTCTGACAGTTACCAATGCTTAATCAGTGAGGCACCTATCTCAGCGATCTGTCTATTTCGTTCATCCAT
AGTTGCCTGACTCCCCGTCGTGTAGATAACTACGATACGGGAGGGCTTACCATCTGGCCCCAGTGCTGCA
ATGATACCGCGAGACCCACGCTCACCGGCTCCAGATTTATCAGCAATAAACCAGCCAGCCGGAAGGGCCG
AGCGCAGAAGTGGTCCTGCAACTTTATCCGCCTCCATCCAGTCTATTAATTGTTGCCGGGAAGCTAGAGT
AAGTAGTTCGCCAGTTAATAGTTTGCGCAACGTTGTTGCCATTGCTACAGGCATCGTGGTGTCACGCTCG
TCGTTTGGTATGGCTTCATTCAGCTCCGGTTCCCAACGATCAAGGCGAGTTACATGATCCCCCATGTTGT
GCAAAAAAGCGGTTAGCTCCTTCGGTCCTCCGATCGTTGTCAGAAGTAAGTTGGCCGCAGTGTTATCACT
CATGGTTATGGCAGCACTGCATAATTCTCTTACTGTCATGCCATCCGTAAGATGCTTTTCTGTGACTGGT
GAGTACTCAACCAAGTCATTCTGAGAATAGTGTATGCGGCGACCGAGTTGCTCTTGCCCGGCGTCAATAC
GGGATAATACCGCGCCACATAGCAGAACTTTAAAAGTGCTCATCATTGGAAAACGTTCTTCGGGGCGAAA
ACTCTCAAGGATCTTACCGCTGTTGAGATCCAGTTCGATGTAACCCACTCGTGCACCCAACTGATCTTCA
GCATCTTTTACTTTCACCAGCGTTTCTGGGTGAGCAAAAACAGGAAGGCAAAATGCCGCAAAAAAGGGAA
TAAGGGCGACACGGAAATGTTGAATACTCATACTCTTCCTTTTTCAATATTATTGAAGCATTTATCAGGG
TTATTGTCTCATGAGCGGATACATATTTGAATGTATTTAGAAAAATAAACAAATAGGGGTTCCGCGCACA
TTTCCCCGAAAAGTGCCACCTGAC
